Addgene plasmid #233152: pMXs-mAscl1
Purpose: Retroviral expression of Ascl1
Depositing lab: Kate Galloway. Depositing organization: Massachusetts Institute of Technology. Publication: Proliferation history and transcription factor levels drive direct conversion to motor neurons. Wang NB, Lende-Dorn BA, Beitz AM, Han P, Adewumi HO, O'Shea TM, Galloway KE. Cell Syst. 2025 Apr 16;16(4):101205. doi: 10.1016/j.cels.2025.101205. Epub 2025 Mar 13. PubMed 40086434.
Backbone
  Vector backbone: pMXs-gw
  Vector type: Mammalian Expression, Retroviral
Growth in bacteria
  Bacterial resistance: Ampicillin, 100 μg/mL
  Growth temperature: 30°C
  Growth strain: NEB Stable
  Copy number: High Copy
Gene/Insert
  Gene/Insert name: Ascl1
  Species: M. musculus (mouse)
  Entrez Gene: Ascl1 (a.k.a. ASH1, Mash1, bHLHa46)
  Cloning method: Gateway Cloning
Terms and licenses: Academic/Nonprofit Terms; Industry Terms: Not Available to Industry
Depositor comments: Please visit https://doi.org/10.1101/2023.11.26.568736 for bioRxiv preprint.
How to cite: pMXs-mAscl1 was a gift from Kate Galloway (Addgene plasmid # 233152 ; http://n2t.net/addgene:233152 ; RRID:Addgene_233152)
