[The description below was written by a language model from this plasmid's Addgene catalogue record and pLannotate feature annotations shown in this document.]
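Description:
pMXs-mAscl1 is a 5,968-nt Moloney murine leukemia virus (MMLV)-based gammaretroviral expression plasmid built on the Gateway-adapted pMXs-gw backbone, designed to deliver mouse Ascl1 (also known as Mash1/ASH1, a bHLH proneural transcription factor) into mammalian cells. In bacteria it is maintained through a high-copy ColE1/pUC-type origin and selected with ampicillin via the β-lactamase gene and its own promoter. The record lists a recombination-tolerant growth strain, consistent with the repeated LTR sequences in the plasmid.

The viral portion is flanked by MMLV long terminal repeats. The 5' LTR spans the plasmid's numbering origin and is followed by the MMLV packaging signal (with a short fragment annotated as MESV Ψ), a truncated gag segment lacking its start codon, and a pol region carrying the splice acceptor. Together these elements support efficient encapsidation of the genomic RNA and production of a spliced transcript. No internal promoter is annotated, so Ascl1 expression is presumably driven from the 5' LTR, as is typical of pMXs vectors. The Ascl1 coding sequence sits between attB1 and attB2 sites, the footprint left by Gateway recombination, and no epitope tag or reporter is annotated. A WPRE downstream of the insert enhances transcript stability and expression. The 3' LTR follows; the annotation tool labels a short adjacent fragment as a ΔU3 self-inactivating LTR, but a full LTR is also called there.

The plasmid carries no functional gag, pol or env genes, so these must be supplied in trans by packaging cells to produce virus. According to the record, it is used for retroviral Ascl1 expression, and the associated study examined transcription factor-driven direct conversion of cells to motor neurons.
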