Features (pLannotate 1.2.2; 16 found; start..end, strand, type, name):
    167..366     +  misc_feature   MMLV Ψ: packaging signal of Moloney murine leukemia virus (MMLV)
    418..506     +  misc_feature   MESV Ψ (fragment): packaging signal of murine embryonic stem cell virus
    583..999     +  CDS            gag (truncated): truncated Moloney murine leukemia virus (MMLV) gag gene lacking the start codon
   1009..1383    +  misc_feature   pol region: Moloney murine leukemia virus (MMLV) pol region containing the splice acceptor site
   1402..1420    -  misc_feature   MCS (fragment): pBluescript multiple cloning site
   1426..1450    +  protein_bind   attB1: mutant version of attB; recombination site for the Gateway® BP reaction BP Clonase™
   1457..2149    +  CDS            Ascl1 (sequence withheld): ASCL1_MOUSE - Also known as Ash1 From Mus musculus (Mouse).
   2153..2177    -  protein_bind   attB2: mutant version of attB; recombination site for the Gateway® BP reaction BP Clonase™
   2194..2782    +  misc_feature   WPRE: woodchuck hepatitis virus posttranscriptional regulatory element
   2840..2961    +  LTR            3' LTR (ΔU3) (fragment): self-inactivating 3' long terminal repeat (LTR) from Moloney murine leukemia virus
   2962..3431    +  LTR            LTR: long terminal repeat from Moloney murine leukemia virus
   3497..3549    -  CDS            lacI (fragment): lac repressor; lacI; The lac repressor binds to the lac operator to inhibit transcription in E. coli. This inhibition can be relieved by adding lactose or isopropyl-β-D-thiogalactopyranoside (IPTG).
   3732..4320    -  rep_origin     ori: high-copy-number ColE1/pMB1/pBR322/pUC origin of replication
   4484..5344    -  CDS            AmpR: β-lactamase; bla; confers resistance to ampicillin, carbenicillin, and related antibiotics
   5345..5449    -  promoter       AmpR promoter: bla
   5479..104     +  LTR            LTR (across the origin): long terminal repeat from Moloney murine leukemia virus
>Addgene plasmid #233152 | pMXs-mAscl1 | addgene full sequence | sequence record 463008 | Addgene NGS Result
TATCCAATAAACCCTCTTGCAGTTGCATCCGACTTGTGGTCTCGCTGTTCCTTGGGAGGGTCTCCTCTGA
GTGATTGACTACCCGTCAGCGGGGGTCTTTCATTTGGGGGCTCGTCCGGGATCGGGAGACCCCTGCCCAG
GGACCACCGACCCACCACCGGGAGGTAAGCTGGCCAGCAACTTATCTGTGTCTGTCCGATTGTCTAGTGT
CTATGACTGATTTTATGCGCCTGCGTCGGTACTAGTTAGCTAACTAGCTCTGTATCTGGCGGACCCGTGG
TGGAACTGACGAGTTCGGAACACCCGGCCGCAACCCTGGGAGACGTCCCAGGGACTTCGGGGGCCGTTTT
TGTGGCCCGACCTGAGTCCAAAAATCCCGATCGTTTTGGACTCTTTGGTGCACCCCCCTAATAGGAGGGA
TATGTGGTTCTGGTAGGAGACGAGAACCTAAAACAGTTCCCGCCTCCGTCTGAATTTTTGCTTTCGGTTT
GGGACCGAAGCCGCGCCGCGCGTCTTGTCTGCTGCAGCATCGTTCTGTGTTGTCTCTGTCTGACTGTGTT
TCTGTATTTGTCTGAAAATTAGGGCCAGACTGTTACCACTCCCTTAAGTTTGACCTTAGGTCACTGGAAA
GATGTCGAGCGGATCGCTCACAACCAGTCGGTAGATGTCAAGAAGAGACGTTGGGTTACCTTCTGCTCTG
CAGAATGGCCAACCTTTAACGTCGGATGGCCGCGAGACGGCACCTTTAACCGAGACCTCATCACCCAGGT
TAAGATCAAGGTCTTTTCACCTGGCCCGCATGGACACCCAGACCAGGTCCCCTACATCGTGACCTGGGAA
GCCTTGGCTTTTGACCCCCCTCCCTGGGTCAAGCCCTTTGTACACCCTAAGCCTCCGCCTCCTCTTCCTC
CATCCGCCCCGTCTCTCCCCCTTGAACCTCCTCGTTCGACCCCGCCTCGATCCTCCCTTTATCCAGCCCT
CACTCCTTCTCTAGGCGCCCCCATATGGCCATATGAGATCTTATATGGGGCACCCCCGCCCCTTGTAAAC
TTCCCTGACCCTGACATGACAAGAGTTACTAACAGCCCCTCTCTCCAAGCTCACTTACAGGCTCTCTACT
TAGTCCAGCACGAAGTCTGGAGACCTCTGGCGGCAGCCTACCAAGAACAACTGGACCGACCGGTGGTACC
TCACCCTTACCGAGTCGGCGACACAGTGTGGGTCCGCCGACACCAGACTAAGAACCTAGAACCTCGCTGG
AAAGGACCTTACACAGTCCTGCTGACCACCCCCACCGCCCTCAAAGTAGACGGCATCGCAGCTTGGATAC
ACGCCGCCCACGTGAAGGCTGCCGACCCCGGGGGTGGACCATCCTCTAGACTGCCGGATCTAGCTAGTTA
ATCGACGGTATCGATAAGCTATCAAACAAGTTTGTACAAAAAAGCAGGCTGCCACC
[693 nt withheld, positions 1457-2149]
TGAACCCAGCTTTCTTGTACAAAGTGGTTCGATAGCTTATCGATAATCAACCTCTGGATTACAAAATTTG
TGAAAGATTGACTGGTATTCTTAACTATGTTGCTCCTTTTACGCTATGTGGATACGCTGCTTTAATGCCT
TTGTATCATGCTATTGCTTCCCGTATGGCTTTCATTTTCTCCTCCTTGTATAAATCCTGGTTGCTGTCTC
TTTATGAGGAGTTGTGGCCCGTTGTCAGGCAACGTGGCGTGGTGTGCACTGTGTTTGCTGACGCAACCCC
CACTGGTTGGGGCATTGCCACCACCTGTCAGCTCCTTTCCGGGACTTTCGCTTTCCCCCTCCCTATTGCC
ACGGCGGAACTCATCGCCGCCTGCCTTGCCCGCTGCTGGACAGGGGCTCGGCTGTTGGGCACTGACAATT
CCGTGGTGTTGTCGGGGAAATCATCGTCCTTTCCTTGGCTGCTCGCCTGTGTTGCCACCTGGATTCTGCG
CGGGACGTCCTTCTGCTACGTCCCTTCGGCCCTCAATCCAGCGGACCTTCCTTCCCGCGGCCTGCTGCCG
GCTCTGCGGCCTCTTCCGCGTCTTCGCCTTCGCCCTCAGACGAGTCGGATCTCCCTTTGGGCCGCCTCCC
CGCATCGATACCGTCGACGATAAAATAAAAGATTTTATTTAGTCTCCAGAAAAAGGGGGGAATGAAAGAC
CCCACCTGTAGGTTTGGCAAGCTAGCTTAAGTAACGCCATTTTGCAAGGCATGGAAAAATACATAACTGA
GAATAGAGAAGTTCAGATCAAGGTCAGGAACAGATGGAACAGCTGAATATGGGCCAAACAGGATATCTGT
GGTAAGCAGTTCCTGCCCCGGCTCAGGGCCAAGAACAGATGGAACAGCTGAATATGGGCCAAACAGGATA
TCTGTGGTAAGCAGTTCCTGCCCCGGCTCAGGGCCAAGAACAGATGGTCCCCAGATGCGGTCCAGCCCTC
AGCAGTTTCTAGAGAACCATCAGATGTTTCCAGGGTGCCCCAAGGACCTGAAATGACCCTGTGCCTTATT
TGAACTAACCAATCAGTTCGCTTCTCGCTTCTGTTCGCGCGCTTCTGCTCCCCGAGCTCAATAAAAGAGC
CCACAACCCCTCACTCGGGGCGCCAGTCCTCCGATTGACTGAGTCGCCCGGGTACCCGTGTATCCAATAA
ACCCTCTTGCAGTTGCATCCGACTTGTGGTCTCGCTGTTCCTTGGGAGGGTCTCCTCTGAGTGATTGACT
ACCCGTCAGCGGGGGTCTTTCACATGCAGCATGTATCAAAATTAATTTGGTTTTTTTTCTTAAGTATTTA
CATTAAATGGCCATAGTTGCATTAATGAATCGGCCAACGCGCGGGGAGAGGCGGTTTGCGTATTGGGCGC
TCTTCCGCTTCCTCGCTCACTGACTCGCTGCGCTCGGTCGTTCGGCTGCGGCGAGCGGTATCAGCTCACT
CAAAGGCGGTAATACGGTTATCCACAGAATCAGGGGATAACGCAGGAAAGAACATGTGAGCAAAAGGCCA
GCAAAAGGCCAGGAACCGTAAAAAGGCCGCGTTGCTGGCGTTTTTCCATAGGCTCCGCCCCCCTGACGAG
CATCACAAAAATCGACGCTCAAGTCAGAGGTGGCGAAACCCGACAGGACTATAAAGATACCAGGCGTTTC
CCCCTGGAAGCTCCCTCGTGCGCTCTCCTGTTCCGACCCTGCCGCTTACCGGATACCTGTCCGCCTTTCT
CCCTTCGGGAAGCGTGGCGCTTTCTCATAGCTCACGCTGTAGGTATCTCAGTTCGGTGTAGGTCGTTCGC
TCCAAGCTGGGCTGTGTGCACGAACCCCCCGTTCAGCCCGACCGCTGCGCCTTATCCGGTAACTATCGTC
TTGAGTCCAACCCGGTAAGACACGACTTATCGCCACTGGCAGCAGCCACTGGTAACAGGATTAGCAGAGC
GAGGTATGTAGGCGGTGCTACAGAGTTCTTGAAGTGGTGGCCTAACTACGGCTACACTAGAAGAACAGTA
TTTGGTATCTGCGCTCTGCTGAAGCCAGTTACCTTCGGAAAAAGAGTTGGTAGCTCTTGATCCGGCAAAC
AAACCACCGCTGGTAGCGGTGGTTTTTTTGTTTGCAAGCAGCAGATTACGCGCAGAAAAAAAGGATCTCA
AGAAGATCCTTTGATCTTTTCTACGGGGTCTGACGCTCAGTGGAACGAAAACTCACGTTAAGGGATTTTG
GTCATGAGATTATCAAAAAGGATCTTCACCTAGATCCTTTTGCGGCCGGCCGCAAATCAATCTAAAGTAT
ATATGAGTAAACTTGGTCTGACAGTTACCAATGCTTAATCAGTGAGGCACCTATCTCAGCGATCTGTCTA
TTTCGTTCATCCATAGTTGCCTGACTCCCCGTCGTGTAGATAACTACGATACGGGAGGGCTTACCATCTG
GCCCCAGTGCTGCAATGATACCGCGAGACCCACGCTCACCGGCTCCAGATTTATCAGCAATAAACCAGCC
AGCCGGAAGGGCCGAGCGCAGAAGTGGTCCTGCAACTTTATCCGCCTCCATCCAGTCTATTAATTGTTGC
CGGGAAGCTAGAGTAAGTAGTTCGCCAGTTAATAGTTTGCGCAACGTTGTTGCCATTGCTACAGGCATCG
TGGTGTCACGCTCGTCGTTTGGTATGGCTTCATTCAGCTCCGGTTCCCAACGATCAAGGCGAGTTACATG
ATCCCCCATGTTGTGCAAAAAAGCGGTTAGCTCCTTCGGTCCTCCGATCGTTGTCAGAAGTAAGTTGGCC
GCAGTGTTATCACTCATGGTTATGGCAGCACTGCATAATTCTCTTACTGTCATGCCATCCGTAAGATGCT
TTTCTGTGACTGGTGAGTACTCAACCAAGTCATTCTGAGAATAGTGTATGCGGCGACCGAGTTGCTCTTG
CCCGGCGTCAATACGGGATAATACCGCGCCACATAGCAGAACTTTAAAAGTGCTCATCATTGGAAAACGT
TCTTCGGGGCGAAAACTCTCAAGGATCTTACCGCTGTTGAGATCCAGTTCGATGTAACCCACTCGTGCAC
CCAACTGATCTTCAGCATCTTTTACTTTCACCAGCGTTTCTGGGTGAGCAAAAACAGGAAGGCAAAATGC
CGCAAAAAAGGGAATAAGGGCGACACGGAAATGTTGAATACTCATACTCTTCCTTTTTCAATATTATTGA
AGCATTTATCAGGGTTATTGTCTCATGAGCGGATACATATTTGAATGTATTTAGAAAAATAAACAAATAG
GGGTTCCGCGCACATTTCCCCGAAAAGTGCCACCTGCATAATGAAAGACCCCACCTGTAGGTTTGGCAAG
CTAGCTTAAGTAACGCCATTTTGCAAGGCATGGAAAAATACATAACTGAGAATAGAAAAGTTCAGATCAA
GGTCAGGAACAGATGGAACAGCTGAATATGGGCCAAACAGGATATCTGTGGTAAGCAGTTCCTGCCCCGG
CTCAGGGCCAAGAACAGATGGAACAGCTGAATATGGGCCAAACAGGATATCTGTGGTAAGCAGTTCCTGC
CCCGGCTCAGGGCCAAGAACAGATGGTCCCCAGATGCGGTCCAGCCCTCAGCAGTTTCTAGAGAACCATC
AGATGTTTCCAGGGTGCCCCAAGGACCTGAAATGACCCTGTGCCTTATTTGAACTAACCAATCAGTTCGC
TTCTCGCTTCTGTTCGCGCGCTTCTGCTCCCCGAGCTCAATAAAAGAGCCCACAACCCCTCACTCGGCGC
GCCAGTCCTCCGATTGACTGAGTCGCCCGGGTACCCGTG
