>Addgene plasmid #233152 | pMXs-mAscl1 | depositor partial sequence | sequence record 458657 | mAscl1
[693 nt withheld, positions 1-693]
TGA
